Addgene plasmid #83907: pET30-2-PHGDH
Purpose: stable overexpression
Depositing lab: David Sabatini. Depositing organization: Whitehead Institute for Biomedical Research. Publication: A PHGDH inhibitor reveals coordination of serine synthesis and one-carbon unit fate. Pacold ME, Brimacombe KR, Chan SH, Rohde JM, Lewis CA, Swier LJ, Possemato R, Chen WW, Sullivan LB, Fiske BP, Cho S, Freinkman E, Birsoy K, Abu-Remaileh M, Shaul YD, Liu CM, Zhou M, Koh MJ, Chung H, Davidson SM, Luengo A, Wang AQ, Xu X, Yasgar A, Liu L, Rai G, Westover KD, Vander Heiden MG, Shen M, Gray NS, Boxer MB, Sabatini DM. Nat Chem Biol. 2016 Jun;12(6):452-8. doi: 10.1038/nchembio.2070. Epub 2016 Apr 25. PubMed 27110680.
Backbone
  Vector backbone: pET30-2
  Backbone size w/o insert (bp): 5647
  Total vector size (bp): 7276
  Vector type: Bacterial Expression
Growth in bacteria
  Bacterial resistance: Ampicillin, 100 μg/mL
  Growth temperature: 37°C
  Growth strain: DH5alpha
  Copy number: Unknown
Gene/Insert
  Gene/Insert name: Phosphoglycerate dehydrogenase (alt name: PHGDH)
  Species: H. sapiens (human)
  Insert size (bp): 1629
  GenBank ID: NM_006623.3
  Entrez Gene: PHGDH (a.k.a. 3-PGDH, 3PGDH, HEL-S-113, NLS, NLS1, PDG, PGAD, PGD, PGDH, PHGDHD, SERA)
  Promoter: T7
  Tag / fusion protein: 6x His tags (N terminal on insert)
  Cloning method: Restriction Enzyme; 5′ cloning site NdeI (unknown if destroyed); 3′ cloning site BamHI (unknown if destroyed)
  Sequencing primers: 5′ T7 Promoter; 3′ T7 Terminator
Terms and licenses: Academic/Nonprofit Terms; Industry Terms: Not Available to Industry
How to cite: pET30-2-PHGDH was a gift from David Sabatini (Addgene plasmid # 83907 ; http://n2t.net/addgene:83907 ; RRID:Addgene_83907)
