[The description below was written by a language model from this plasmid's Addgene catalogue record.]
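Description:
pET30-2-PHGDH is a bacterial expression plasmid built on the pET30-2 backbone (about 5.6 kb) that carries the human phosphoglycerate dehydrogenase (PHGDH) coding sequence, giving a total size of roughly 7.3 kb. It is selected with ampicillin and is maintained in a standard cloning strain (DH5alpha). The record lists copy number as unknown and provides no feature table, so the origin of replication and other backbone elements are not documented here.

The roughly 1.6 kb PHGDH insert, corresponding to the human reference transcript, was placed between NdeI and BamHI sites by restriction cloning; whether those sites survived is not recorded. Expression is driven by a T7 promoter, and the use of a T7 terminator sequencing primer indicates that the open reading frame sits between promoter and terminator in the usual pET arrangement. T7-driven transcription requires a host that supplies T7 RNA polymerase, so the cloning strain serves for propagation rather than protein production. The protein is made with an N-terminal 6xHis tag, which allows purification by immobilised metal affinity chromatography.

The catalogue purpose is given as "stable overexpression", but the vector type, promoter and tag point to recombinant production of His-tagged human PHGDH in E. coli. PHGDH catalyses the first committed step of de novo serine biosynthesis. The associated publication concerns a PHGDH inhibitor, so a plausible use is supplying purified enzyme for biochemical and inhibitor assays, though the record does not state this explicitly.
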