>Addgene plasmid #83907 | pET30-2-PHGDH | depositor partial sequence | sequence record 160838 | NdeI 106..111 BamHI 1738..1743 T7 20..39 ColE1 origin 3233..3915 LacO 39..61 AmpR 2476..3135
ATGGCTTTTGCAAATCTGCGGAAAGTGCTCATCAGTGACAGCCTGGACCCTTGCTGCCGGAAGATCTTGC
AAGATGGAGGGCTGCAGGTGGTGGAAAAGCAGAACCTTAGCAAAGAGGAGCTGATAGCGGAGCTGCAGGA
CTGTGAAGGCCTTATTGTTCGCTCTGCCACCAAGGTGACCGCTGATGTCATCAACGCAGCTGAGAAACTC
CAGGTGGTGGGCAGGGCTGGCACAGGTGTGGACAATGTGGATCTGGAGGCCGCAACAAGGAAGGGCATCT
TGGTTATGAACACCCCCAATGGGAACAGCCTCAGTGCCGCAGAACTCACTTGTGGAATGATCATGTGCCT
GGCCAGGCAGATTCCCCAGGCGACGGCTTCGATGAAGGACGGCAAATGGGAGCGGAAGAAGTTCATGGGA
ACAGAGCTGAATGGAAAGACCCTGGGAATTCTTGGCCTGGGCAGGATTGGGAGAGAGGTAGCTACCCGGA
TGCAGTCCTTTGGGATGAAGACTATAGGGTATGACCCCATCATTTCCCCAGAGGTCTCGGCCTCCTTTGG
TGTTCAGCAGCTGCCCCTGGAGGAGATCTGGCCTCTCTGTGATTTCATCACTGTGCACACTCCTCTCCTG
CCCTCCACGACAGGCTTGCTGAATGACAACACCTTTGCCCAGTGCAAGAAGGGGGTGCGTGTGGTGAACT
GTGCCCGTGGAGGGATCGTGGACGAAGGCGCCCTGCTCCGGGCCCTGCAGTCTGGCCAGTGTGCCGGGGC
TGCACTGGACGTGTTTACGGAAGAGCCGCCACGGGACCGGGCCTTGGTGGACCATGAGAATGTCATCAGC
TGTCCCCACCTGGGTGCCAGCACCAAGGAGGCTCAGAGCCGCTGTGGGGAGGAAATTGCTGTTCAGTTCG
TGGACATGGTGAAGGGGAAATCTCTCACGGGGGTTGTGAATGCCCAGGCCCTTACCAGTGCCTTCTCTCC
ACACACCAAGCCTTGGATTGGTCTGGCAGAAGCTCTGGGGACACTGATGCGAGCCTGGGCTGGGTCCCCC
AAAGGGACCATCCAGGTGATAACACAGGGAACATCCCTGAAGAATGCTGGGAACTGCCTAAGCCCCGCAG
TCATTGTCGGCCTCCTGAAAGAGGCTTCCAAGCAGGCGGATGTGAACTTGGTGAACGCTAAGCTGCTGGT
GAAAGAGGCTGGCCTCAATGTCACCACCTCCCACAGCCCTGCTGCACCAGGGGAGCAAGGCTTCGGGGAA
TGCCTCCTGGCCGTGGCCCTGGCAGGCGCCCCTTACCAGGCTGTGGGCTTGGTCCAAGGCACTACACCTG
TACTGCAGGGGCTCAATGGAGCTGTCTTCAGGCCAGAAGTGCCTCTCCGCAGGGACCTGCCCCTGCTCCT
ATTCCGGACTCAGACCTCTGACCCTGCAATGCTGCCTACCATGATTGGCCTCCTGGCAGAGGCAGGCGTG
CGGCTGCTGTCCTACCAGACTTCACTGGTGTCAGATGGGGAGACCTGGCACGTCATGGGCATCTCCTCCT
TGCTGCCCAGCCTGGAAGCGTGGAAGCAGCATGTGACTGAAGCCTTCCAGTTCCACTTCTAA
