>Addgene plasmid #83907 | pET30-2-PHGDH | depositor partial sequence | sequence record 160839 | Foward sequencing data of insert (wt-PHGDH):
NNNGCCCATGGCCCAGCAACCGCACCTGTGGCGCCGGTGATGCCGGCCACGATGCGTCCGGCGTAGAGGA
TCGAGATCTCGATCCCGCGAAATTAATACGACTCACTATAGGGGAATTGTGAGCGGATAACAATTCCCCT
CTAGAAATAATTTTGTTTAAACTTTAAGAAGGAGATATACATATGAAACATCATCATCATCATCACCAGA
TGGCTTTTGCAAATCTGCGGAAAGTGCTCATCAGTGACAGCCTGGACCCTTGCTGCCGGAAGATCTTGCA
AGATGGAGGGCTGCAGGTGGTGGAAAAGCAGAACCTTAGCAAAGAGGAGCTGATAGCGGAGCTGCAGGAC
TGTGAAGGCCTTATTGTTCGCTCTGCCACCAAGGTGACCGCTGATGTCATCAACGCAGCTGAGAAACTCC
AGGTGGTGGGCAGGGCTGGCACAGGTGTGGACAATGTGGATCTGGAGGCCGCAACAAGGAAGGGCATCTT
GGTTATGAACACCCCCAATGGGAACAGCCTCAGTGCCGCAGAACTCACTTGTGGAATGATCATGTGCCTG
GCCAGGCAGATTCCCCAGGCGACGGCTTCGATGAAGGACGGCAAATGGGAGCGGAAGAAGTTCATGGGAA
CAGAGCTGAATGGAAAGACCCTGGGAATTCTTGGCCTGGGCAGGATTGGGAGAGAGGTAGCTACCCGGAT
GCAGTCCTTTGGGATGAAGACTATAGGGTATGACCCCATCATTTCCCCAGAGGTCTCGGCCTCCTTTGGT
GTTCAGCAGCTGCCCCTGGAGGAGATCTGGCCTCTCTGTGATTTCATCACTGTGCACACTCCTCTCCTGC
CCTCCACGACAGGCTTGCTGAATGACAACACCTTTGCCCAGTGCAAGAAGGGGGTGCGTGTGGTGAACTG
TGCCCGTGGAGGGATCGTGCGACGAAAGCGCCCTGCTCCGGGCCCTGCAGTCTGGCCAGTGTGCCGGGGC
TGCACCTGGACGTGTTTACGGAAGAAGCCGCCACCGGGACCGGGCCTTGGTGGACCATGAGAATTGTCAT
CAGCTTGTTCCCCACCTGGGGTGCCACACCAAAGGAGGCTTCAAAGCCGCCTGTTGGGGGAGGAAATTGC
TTGTTTCAATTCTTGAACATGGTGAAGGGTAAATCTCTCTCTCACCGGGGGTTGTGTGAATGCAAGGCCC
TTTACCACGTTGCTTCTTCCTCCACCAACCAAGCCCTTTGGAATGGGTCTTGGCGAGCTCTCTGGGGACA
ACTGTATATCGAACCTTTGTGCCTGTGNTCCCTCAANGGAACACGATCTCCTAGGTGATGTAAATAAATA
CCCATACNN
