>Addgene plasmid #83907 | pET30-2-PHGDH | depositor partial sequence | sequence record 160840 | Reverse sequencing data of insert (wt-PHGDH):
NNCGCCCATAGCTTCTTTCGGGCTTTGTTAGCAGCCGGATCCTTAGAAGTGGAACTGGAAGGCTTCAGTC
ACATGCTGCTTCCACGCTTCCAGGCTGGGCAGCAAGGAGGAGATGCCCATGACGTGCCAGGTCTCCCCAT
CTGACACCAGTGAAGTCTGGTAGGACAGCAGCCGCACGCCTGCCTCTGCCAGGAGGCCAATCATGGTAGG
CAGCATTGCAGGGTCAGAGGTCTGAGTCCGGAATAGGAGCAGGGGCAGGTCCCTGCGGAGAGGCACTTCT
GGCCTGAAGACAGCTCCATTGAGCCCCTGCAGTACAGGTGTAGTGCCTTGGACCAAGCCCACAGCCTGGT
AAGGGGCGCCTGCCAGGGCCACGGCCAGGAGGCATTCCCCGAAGCCTTGCTCCCCTGGTGCAGCAGGGCT
GTGGGAGGTGGTGACATTGAGGCCAGCCTCTTTCACCAGCAGCTTAGCGTTCACCAAGTTCACATCCGCC
TGCTTGGAAGCCTCTTTCAGGAGGCCGACAATGACTGCGGGGCTTAGGCAGTTCCCAGCATTCTTCAGGG
ATGTTCCCTGTGTTATCACCTGGATGGTCCCTTTGGGGGACCCAGCCCAGGCTCGCATCAGTGTCCCCAG
AGCTTCTGCCAGACCAATCCAAGGCTTGGTGTGTGGAGAGAAGGCACTGGTAAGGGCCTGGGCATTCACA
ACCCCCGTGAGAGATTTCCCCTTCACCATGTCCACGAACTGAACAGCAATTTCCTCCCCACAGCGGCTCT
GAGCCTCCTTGGTGCTGGCACCCAGGTGGGGACAGCTGATGACATTCTCATGGTCCACCAAAGGCCCGGT
CCCGTGGCGGCTCTTCCGTAAACACGTCCAGTGCAGCCCCGGCACACTGGCCAGACTGCAGGGCCCGGAG
CAGGCGCCTTCGTCCACGATCCCTCCACGGGCACAGTTCACCACACGCACCCCCTTCTGCACTGGGCAAA
GTGTTGTCATTCAGCAAGCCTGTCGTGAGGGCAGGAGAGAGTGTGCACAGTGATGAAATCACAGAGAGGC
AGATCTCTCAGGGCAGCTGCTGAACACCAAAGAGCGAGACCTCTGGGGAAATGATGGGTCATACCCTATA
GTCTTCATCCAAGACTGCATCGGTAGCCTACCCTTCTCTCATCTGCAGCAAGAATTCCAGGGTCTTCATT
CAGCCCGTCATGACTCTTTCGNCANTGGCGCTCTTATNNNNGNNNCCCTGGGGNNNGNNCTGNCAGNNCA
GTGAGTATCATCTCTCTCAACAA
