>Addgene plasmid #83907 | pET30-2-PHGDH | addgene partial sequence | sequence record 163376 | T7 5'-TAATACGACTCACTATAGGG-3'
CTAGAAATAATTTTGTTTAACTTTAAGAAGGAGATATACATATGAAACATCATCATCATCATCACCAGAT
GGCTTTTGCAAATCTGCGGAAAGTGCTCATCAGTGACAGCCTGGACCCTTGCTGCCGGAAGATCTTGCAA
GATGGAGGGCTGCAGGTGGTGGAAAAGCAGAACCTTAGCAAAGAGGAGCTGATAGCGGAGCTGCAGGACT
GTGAAGGCCTTATTGTTCGCTCTGCCACCAAGGTGACCGCTGATGTCATCAACGCAGCTGAGAAACTCCA
GGTGGTGGGCAGGGCTGGCACAGGTGTGGACAATGTGGATCTGGAGGCCGCAACAAGGAAGGGCATCTTG
GTTATGAACACCCCCAATGGGAACAGCCTCAGTGCCGCAGAACTCACTTGTGGAATGATCATGTGCCTGG
CCAGGCAGATTCCCCAGGCGACGGCTTCGATGAAGGACGGCAAATGGGAGCGGAAGAAGTTCATGGGAAC
AGAGCTGAATGGAAAGACCCTGGGAATTCTTGGCCTGGGCAGGATTGGGAGAGAGGTAGCTACCCGGATG
CAGTCCTTTGGGATGAAGACTATAGGGTATGACCCCATCATTTCCCCAGAGGTCTCGGCCTCCTTTGGTG
TTCAGCAGCTGCCCCTGGAGGAGATCTGGCCTCTCTGTGATTTCATCACTGTGCACACTCCTCTCCTGCC
CTCCACGACAGGCTTGCTGAATGACAACACCTTTGCCCAGTGCAAGAAGGGGGTGCGTGTGGTGAACTGT
GCCCGTGGAGGGATCGTGGACGAAGGCGCCCTGCTCCGGGCCCTGCAGTCTGGCCAGTGTGCCGGGGCTG
CACTGGACGTGTTTACGGAAGAGCCGCCACGGGACCGGGCCTTGG
