>Addgene plasmid #83907 | pET30-2-PHGDH | addgene partial sequence | sequence record 163381 | T7term 5'-GCTAGTTATTGCTCAGCGG-3'
CGGGCTTTGTTAGCAGCCGGATCCTTAGAAGTGGAACTGGAAGGCTTCAGTCACATGCTGCTTCCACGCT
TCCAGGCTGGGCAGCAAGGAGGAGATGCCCATGACGTGCCAGGTCTCCCCATCTGACACCAGTGAAGTCT
GGTAGGACAGCAGCCGCACGCCTGCCTCTGCCAGGAGGCCAATCATGGTAGGCAGCATTGCAGGGTCAGA
GGTCTGAGTCCGGAATAGGAGCAGGGGCAGGTCCCTGCGGAGAGGCACTTCTGGCCTGAAGACAGCTCCA
TTGAGCCCCTGCAGTACAGGTGTAGTGCCTTGGACCAAGCCCACAGCCTGGTAAGGGGCGCCTGCCAGGG
CCACGGCCAGGAGGCATTCCCCGAAGCCTTGCTCCCCTGGTGCAGCAGGGCTGTGGGAGGTGGTGACATT
GAGGCCAGCCTCTTTCACCAGCAGCTTAGCGTTCACCAAGTTCACATCCGCCTGCTTGGAAGCCTCTTTC
AGGAGGCCGACAATGACTGCGGGGCTTAGGCAGTTCCCAGCATTCTTCAGGGATGTTCCCTGTGTTATCA
CCTGGATGGTCCCTTTGGGGGACCCAGCCCAGGCTCGCATCAGTGTCCCCAGAGCTTCTGCCAGACCAAT
CCAAGGCTTGGTGTGTGGAGAGAAGGCACTGGTAAGGGCCTGGGCATTCACAACCCCCGTGAGAGATTTC
CCCTTCACCATGTCCACGAACTGAACAGCAATTTCCTCCCCACAGCGGCTCTGAGCCTCCTTGGTGCTGG
CACCCAGGTGGGGACAGCTGATGACATTCTCATGGTCCACCAAGGCCCGGTCCCGTGGCGGCTCTTCCGT
AAACACGTCCAGTGCAGCCCCGGCACACTGGCCAGACTGCAGGGCCCGGAGCAGGGCGCCTTCGTCCACG
ATCCCTCCACGGGCACAGTTCACCACACGCACCCCCTTCTTGCACTGGGCAAAGGTGTTGTCATTCAGCA
AGCCTGTCGTGGA
